>Addgene plasmid #106378 | pMOTag-glmS-4H | addgene full sequence | sequence record 204789 | Addgene NGS Result
ACACCGAACTGAGATACCTACAGCGTGAGCTATGAGAAAGCGCCACGCTTCCCGAAGGGAGAAAGGCGGA
CAGGTATCCGGTAAGCGGCAGGGTCGGAACAGGAGAGCGCACGAGGGAGCTTCCAGGGGGAAACGCCTGG
TATCTTTATAGTCCTGTCGGGTTTCGCCACCTCTGACTTGAGCGTCGATTTTTGTGATGCTCGTCAGGGG
GGCGGAGCCTATGGAAAAACGCCAGCAACGCGGCCTTTTTACGGTTCCTGGCCTTTTGCTGGCCTTTTGC
TCACATGTTCTTTCCTGCGTTATCCCCTGATTCTGTGGATAACCGTATTACCGCCTTTGAGTGAGCTGAT
ACCGCTCGCCGCAGCCGAACGACCGAGCGCAGCGAGTCAGTGAGCGAGGAAGCGGAAGAGCGCCCAATAC
GCAAACCGCCTCTCCCCGCGCGTTGGCCGATTCATTAATGCAGCTGGCACGACAGGTTTCCCGACTGGAA
AGCGGGCAGTGAGCGCAACGCAATTAATGTGAGTTAGCTCACTCATTAGGCACCCCAGGCTTTACACTTT
ATGCTTCCGGCTCGTATGTTGTGTGGAATTGTGAGCGGATAACAATTTCACACAGGAAACAGCTATGACC
ATGATTACGCCAAGCTCGAAATTAACCCTCACTAAAGGGAACAAAAGCTGGTACCGGGCCCCCCCTCGAG
TACCCTTACGATGTGCCTGATTACGCGTACCCATACGACGTGCCAGACTACGCATACCCGTACGATGTGC
CCGATTACGCATAGTCGACTGAGTAATTATAGCGCCCGAACTAAGCGCCCGGAAAAAGGCTTAGTTGACG
AGGATGGAGGTTATCGAATTTTCGGCGGATGCCTCCCGGCTGAGTGTGCAGATCACAGCCGTAAGGATTT
CTTCAAACCAAGGGGGTGACTCCTTGAACAAAGAGAAATCACATGATCTGTCGACAAAGTGTGACAACGT
CGCACCATGTGTAGGTTTTCATTTATGTTCTTTCTTTCTTTCTTTTGTGAATTTGTTTTCTGTCTCAAAT
GTTTTTAATTCGCTTGGGACCTATGTTTTTCTTGTTTTTTTGCTCACCCTTTGTGTAGGAGGCACCCTGT
CACGTCTGTGGTTGCGTGTATGCCTTCCTTCCCCTTATTCGCTTCTTCCTGTCGTGTCACACCTCTTTCT
CCCTCTCCCTTTCCGCCTTTTCTTTCAATCTTGTTTTCTCGACCAGCCCTACTAGAGGAGAAAGAATAGT
AACCCTTTCATCAAAGAAAATAGTTCAAACGAATTGCTAGCTTAAGCTTGATCTAGAACTAGTGATGAAA
AAGCCTGAACTCACCGCGACGTCTGTCGAGAAGTTTCTGATCGAAAAGTTCGACAGCGTCTCCGACCTGA
TGCAGCTCTCGGAGGGCGAAGAATCTCGTGCTTTCAGCTTCGATGTAGGAGGGCGTGGATATGTCCTGCG
GGTAAATAGCTGCGCCGATGGTTTCTACAAAGATCGTTATGTTTATCGGCACTTTGCATCGGCCGCGCTC
CCGATTCCGGAAGTGCTTGACATTGGGGAATTCAGCGAGAGCCTGACCTATTGCATCTCCCGCCGTGCAC
AGGGTGTCACGTTGCAAGACCTGCCTGAAACCGAACTGCCCGCTGTTCTGCAGCCGGTCGCGGAGGCCAT
GGATGCGATCGCTGCGGCCGATCTTAGCCAGACGAGCGGGTTCGGCCCATTCGGACCGCAAGGAATCGGT
CAATACACTACATGGCGTGATTTCATATGCGCGATTGCTGATCCCCATGTGTATCACTGGCAAACTGTGA
TGGACGACACCGTCAGTGCGTCCGTCGCGCAGGCTCTCGATGAGCTGATGCTTTGGGCCGAGGACTGCCC
CGAAGTCCGGCACCTCGTGCACGCGGATTTCGGCTCCAACAATGTCCTGACGGACAATGGCCGCATAACA
GCGGTCATTGACTGGAGCGAGGCGATGTTCGGGGATTCCCAATACGAGGTCGCCAACATCTTCTTCTGGA
GGCCGTGGTTGGCTTGTATGGAGCAGCAGACGCGCTACTTCGAGCGGAGGCATCCGGAGCTTGCAGGATC
GCCGCGGCTCCGGGCGTATATGCTCCGCATTGGTCTTGACCAACTCTATCAGAGCTTGGTTGACGGCAAT
TTCGATGATGCAGCTTGGGCGCAGGGTCGATGCGACGCAATCGTCCGATCCGGAGCCGGGACTGTCGGGC
GTACACAAATCGCCCGCAGAAGCGCGGCCGTCTGGACCGATGGCTGTGTAGAAGTACTCGCCGATAGTGG
AAACCGACGCCCCAGCACTCGTCCGAGGGCAAAGGAATAGAGTAGATGCCGACCGGGATCCACTAGTTCT
AGAGCGGCCGCCACCGCGGTGGAGCTCCAATTCGCCCTATAGTGAGTCGTATTACAATTCACTGGCCGTC
GTTTTACAACGTCGTGACTGGGAAAACCCTGGCGTTACCCAACTTAATCGCCTTGCAGCACATCCCCCTT
TCGCCAGCTGGCGTAATAGCGAAGAGGCCCGCACCGATCGCCCTTCCCAACAGTTGCGCAGCCTGAATGG
CGAATGGAAATTGTAAGCGTTAATATTTTGTTAAAATTCGCGTTAAATTTTTGTTAAATCAGCTCATTTT
TTAACCAATAGGCCGAAATCGGCAAAATCCCTTATAAATCAAAAGAATAGACCGAGATAGGGT
[37 nt withheld, positions 2724-2760]
AAAGAACGTGGACTCCAACGTCAAAGG
[49 nt withheld, positions 2788-2836]
T
[91 nt withheld, positions 2838-2928]
G
[124 nt withheld, positions 2930-3053]
CAGGTGGCACTTTTCGGGGAAATGTGCGCGGAACCCCTATTTGTTTATTTTTCTAAATACATTCAAATAT
GTATCCGCTCATGAGACAATAACCCTGATAAATGCTTCAATAATATTGAAAAAGGAAGAGTATGAGTATT
CAACATTTCCGTGTCGCCCTTATTCCCTTTTTTGCGGCATTTTGCCTTCCTGTTTTTGCTCACCCAGAAA
CGCTGGTGAAAGTAAAAGATGCTGAAGATCAGTTGGGTGCACGAGTGGGTTACATCGAACTGGATCTCAA
CAGCGGTAAGATCCTTGAGAGTTTTCGCCCCGAAGAACGTTTTCCAATGATGAGCACTTTTAAAGTTCTG
CTATGTGGCGCGGTATTATCCCGTATTGACGCCGGGCAAGAGCAACTCGGTCGCCGCATACACTATTCTC
AGAATGACTTGGTTGAGTACTCACCAGTCACAGAAAAGCATCTTACGGATGGCATGACAGTAAGAGAATT
ATGCAGTGCTGCCATAACCATGAGTGATAACACTGCGGCCAACTTACTTCTGACAACGATCGGAGGACCG
AAGGAGCTAACCGCTTTTTTGCACAACATGGGGGATCATGTAACTCGCCTTGATCGTTGGGAACCGGAGC
TGAATGAAGCCATACCAAACGACGAGCGTGACACCACGATGCCTGTAGCAATGGCAACAACGTTGCGCAA
ACTATTAACTGGCGAACTACTTACTCTAGCTTCCCGGCAACAATTAATAGACTGGATGGAGGCGGATAAA
GTTGCAGGACCACTTCTGCGCTCGGCCCTTCCGGCTGGCTGGTTTATTGCTGATAAATCTGGAGCCGGTG
AGCGTGGGTCTCGCGGTATCATTGCAGCACTGGGGCCAGATGGTAAGCCCTCCCGTATCGTAGTTATCTA
CACGACGGGGAGTCAGGCAACTATGGATGAACGAAATAGACAGATCGCTGAGATAGGTGCCTCACTGATT
AAGCATTGGTAACTGTCAGACCAAGTTTACTCATATATACTTTAGATTGATTTAAAACTTCATTTTTAAT
TTAAAAGGATCTAGGTGAAGATCCTTTTTGATAATCTCATGACCAAAATCCCTTAACGTGAGTTTTCGTT
CCACTGAGCGTCAGACCCCGTAGAAAAGATCAAAGGATCTTCTTGAGATCCTTTTTTTCTGCGCGTAATC
TGCTGCTTGCAAACAAAAAAACCACCGCTACCAGCGGTGGTTTGTTTGCCGGATCAAGAGCTACCAACTC
TTTTTCCGAAGGTAACTGGCTTCAGCAGAGCGCAGATACCAAATACTGTTCTTCTAGTGTAGCCGTAGTT
AGGCCACCACTTCAAGAACTCTGTAGCACCGCCTACATACCTCGCTCTGCTAATCCTGTTACCAGTGGCT
GCTGCCAGTGGCGATAAGTCGTGTCTTACCGGGTTGGACTCAAGACGATAGTTACCGGATAAGGCGCAGC
GGTCGGGCTGAACGGGGGGTTCGTGCACACAGCCCAGCTTGGAGCGAACGACCT
Features (pLannotate 1.2.2; 15 found; start..end, strand, type, name):
    410..502     +  CDS            lacI (fragment): lac repressor; lacI; The lac repressor binds to the lac operator to inhibit transcription in E. coli. This inhibition can be relieved by adding lactose or isopropyl-β-D-thiogalactopyranoside (IPTG).
    515..536     +  protein_bind   CAP binding site: CAP binding activates transcription in the presence of cAMP. E. coli catabolite activator protein
    551..581     +  promoter       lac promoter: promoter for the E. coli lac operon
    589..605     +  protein_bind   lac operator: The lac repressor binds to the lac operator to inhibit transcription in E. coli. This inhibition can be relieved by adding lactose or isopropyl-β-D-thiogalactopyranoside (IPTG). lac repressor encoded by lacI
    650..668     +  promoter       T3 promoter: promoter for bacteriophage T3 RNA polymerase
    680..700     -  misc_feature   MCS (fragment): pBluescript multiple cloning site
    789..959     +  ncRNA          glmS: Accession: RF00234 - glmS glucosamine-6-phosphate activated ribozyme
   1325..2350    +  CDS            HygR: aminoglycoside phosphotransferase from E. coli; aph(4)-Ia; confers resistance to hygromycin
   2365..2407    -  misc_feature   MCS (fragment): pBluescript multiple cloning site
   2416..2434    -  promoter       T7 promoter: promoter for bacteriophage T7 RNA polymerase
   2437..2594    +  CDS            lacZα (fragment): LacZα fragment of β-galactosidase; lacZ fragment
   2625..3053    -  rep_origin     f1 ori (sequence partly withheld): f1 bacteriophage origin of replication; arrow indicates direction of (+) strand synthesis
   3080..3184    +  promoter       AmpR promoter: bla
   3185..4045    +  CDS            AmpR: β-lactamase; bla; confers resistance to ampicillin, carbenicillin, and related antibiotics
   4216..227     +  rep_origin     ori (across the origin): high-copy-number ColE1/pMB1/pBR322/pUC origin of replication
