[The description below was written by a language model from this plasmid's Addgene catalogue record and pLannotate feature annotations shown in this document.]
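Description:
pMOTag-glmS-4H is a PCR-template plasmid for endogenous C-terminal tagging and conditional regulation of genes in Trypanosoma brucei. It is built on pMOTag4H, a pBluescript-type cloning vector. The feature table shows the usual bacterial scaffold: a high-copy ColE1/pUC origin, an f1 origin, the AmpR β-lactamase gene with its promoter for ampicillin selection in E. coli, and remnants of the lac promoter/operator, lacZα and multiple cloning site flanked by T3 and T7 promoters. None of these bacterial elements is meant to function in the parasite. The plasmid is simply propagated in E. coli as a source of the tagging cassette.

The payload lies between the two MCS fragments. It consists of the GlmS-3xHA insert, cloned at SalI sites, followed by a hygromycin phosphotransferase gene (HygR) that serves as the selectable marker in trypanosomes. The annotation detects the glmS ribozyme, which the record traces to Bacillus subtilis. It does not separately call the 3xHA epitope tag named in the catalogue entry, nor any trypanosome intergenic or processing sequences around HygR, so those details are not stated in the record.

In use, the glmS-HA fragment is amplified by PCR for gene-specific tagging, so that the tagged gene encodes an HA-tagged protein for detection and its transcript carries the ribozyme. The glmS element is a self-cleaving ribozyme activated by glucosamine-6-phosphate, so adding its activator would be expected to trigger cleavage of the mRNA and lower expression. This is the basis of the riboswitch-based inducible gene expression system for T. brucei that the construct was made for. The record mentions an inactive M9 mutant ribozyme as a source material, but it does not say explicitly which version this plasmid carries.
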