Addgene plasmid #106378: pMOTag-glmS-4H
Purpose: Can be used as a PCR template to amplify the glmS-HA fragment for gene specific tagging and regulation
Depositing lab: Roberto Docampo. Depositing organization: University of Georgia. Publication: A Riboswitch-based Inducible Gene Expression System for Trypanosoma brucei. Cruz-Bustos T, Ramakrishnan S, Cordeiro CD, Ahmed MA, Docampo R. J Eukaryot Microbiol. 2017 Dec 19. doi: 10.1111/jeu.12493. PubMed 29265590.
Backbone
  Vector backbone: pMOTag4H
  Selectable markers: Hygromycin
Growth in bacteria
  Bacterial resistance: Ampicillin, 100 μg/mL
  Growth temperature: 37°C
  Growth strain: DH5alpha
  Copy number: Unknown
Gene/Insert
  Gene/Insert name: GlmS-3xHA
  Cloning method: Restriction Enzyme; 5′ cloning site SalI (unknown if destroyed); 3′ cloning site SalI (unknown if destroyed)
  Sequencing primers: 5′ CACTCATTAGGCACC; 3′ CAGACGTGACAGGGTGCC
Resource information
  A portion of this plasmid was derived from a plasmid made by: The pMOTag4H vector was a gift from Dr. Thomas Seebeck (University of Bern, Bern, Switzerland). Wild type and M9 mutated Bacillus subtilis glmS ribozymes were gifts from Dr. Vasant Muralidharan (University of Georgia). The glmS fragment was cloned into pmotag4H plasmid by Teresa Cruz-Bustos.
Terms and licenses: Academic/Nonprofit Terms; Industry Terms
How to cite: pMOTag-glmS-4H was a gift from Roberto Docampo (Addgene plasmid # 106378 ; http://n2t.net/addgene:106378 ; RRID:Addgene_106378)
