>Addgene plasmid #106378 | pMOTag-glmS-4H | depositor partial sequence | sequence record 201453 | pMOTag-glmS-4H sequence 1015 bps
GAGTACCCTTACGATGTGCCTGATTACGCGTACCCATACGACGTGCCAGACTACGCATACCCGTACGATG
TGCCCGATTACGCATAGTCGACTGAGTAATTATAGCGCCCGAACTAAGCGCCCGGAAAAAGGCTTAGTTG
ACGAGGATGGAGGTTATCGAATTTTCGGCGGATGCCTCCCGGCTGAGTGTGCAGATCACAGCCGTAAGGA
TTTCTTCAAACCAAGGGGGTGACTCCTTGAACAAAGAGAAATCACATGATCTGTCGACAAAGTGTGACAA
CGTCGCACCATGTGTAGGTTTTCATTTATGTTCTTTCTTTCTTTCTTTTGTGAATTTGTTTTCTGTCTCA
AATGTTTTTAATTCGCTTGGGACCTATGTTTTTCTTGTTTTTTTGCTCACCCTTTGTGTAGGAGGCACCC
TGTCACGTCTGTGGTTGCGTGTATGCCTTCCTTCCCCTTATTCGCTTCTTCCTGTCGTGTCACACCTCTT
TCTCCCTCTCCCTTTCCGCCTTTTCTTTCAATCTTGTTTTCTCGACCAGCCCTACTAGAGGAGAAAGAAT
AGTAACCCTTTCATCAAAGAAAATAGTTCAAACGAATTGCTAGCTTAAGCTTGATCTAGAACTAGTGATG
AAAAAGCCTGAACTCACCGCGACGTCTGTCGAGAAGTTTCTGATCGAAAAGTTCGACAGCGTCTCCGACC
TGATGCAGCTCTCGGAGGGCGAAGAATCTCGTGCTTTCAGCTTCGATGTAGGAGGGCGTGGATATGTCCT
GCGGGTAAATAGCTGCGCCGATGGTTTCTACAAAGATCGTTATGTTTATCGGCACTTTGCATCGGCCGCG
CTCCCGATTCCGGAAGTGCTTGACATTGGGGAATTCAGCGAGAGCCTGACCTATTGCATCTCCCGCCGTG
CACAGGGTGTCACGTTGCAAGACCTGCCTGANNCGAACTGCCCGCTGTTCTGCAGCCGGTCGCGGAGGCC
ATGGNTGCGATCGCTGCGGNCCGATCTTAGCCAGA
